Addgene plasmid #62961: Mucolipin1 D471-472K-pHcRed C1
Purpose: full length human Mucolipin-1 D471/472K cloned into pHcRed1 C1
Depositing lab: Paul Luzio. Depositing organization: University of Cambridge. Publication: Mucolipin-1 is a lysosomal membrane protein required for intracellular lactosylceramide traffic. Pryor PR, Reimann F, Gribble FM, Luzio JP. Traffic. 2006 Oct;7(10):1388-98. 10.1111/j.1600-0854.2006.00475.x PubMed 16978393.
Backbone
  Vector backbone: pHcRed1 C1
  Vector type: Mammalian Expression
Growth in bacteria
  Bacterial resistance: Kanamycin, 50 μg/mL
  Growth temperature: 37°C
  Growth strain: DH5alpha
  Copy number: Unknown
Gene/Insert
  Gene/Insert name: Mucolipin-1
  Species: H. sapiens (human)
  Insert size (bp): 1761
  Mutation: D471/472K (and two silent mutations T77 ACA instead of ACG N328 AAT instead of AAC)
  GenBank ID: NM_020533.2 Q9GZU1
  Entrez Gene: MCOLN1 (a.k.a. LECD, MG-2, ML1, ML4, MLIV, MST080, MSTP080, TRP-ML1, TRPM-L1, TRPML1)
  Promoter: CMV
  Tag / fusion protein: HcRed (N terminal on backbone)
  Cloning method: Restriction Enzyme; 5′ cloning site XhoI (not destroyed); 3′ cloning site KpnI (not destroyed)
  Sequencing primers: 5′ 5’ CACCGACATCCGGCTCCAGATG 3’; 3′ 5’ GGACAAACCACAACTAGAATGCAGTG 3’
Terms and licenses: Academic/Nonprofit Terms; Industry Terms: Not Available to Industry
How to cite: Mucolipin1 D471-472K-pHcRed C1 was a gift from Paul Luzio (Addgene plasmid # 62961 ; http://n2t.net/addgene:62961 ; RRID:Addgene_62961)
