[The description below was written by a language model from this plasmid's Addgene catalogue record.]
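Description:
Mucolipin1 D471-472K-pHcRed C1 is a mammalian expression plasmid built on the pHcRed1 C1 backbone, in which a full-length human Mucolipin-1 (MCOLN1, also known as TRPML1) coding sequence of about 1.76 kb has been placed downstream of, and in frame with, the far-red fluorescent protein HcRed. The insert was introduced by restriction cloning between XhoI and KpnI sites, both of which remain intact, so the encoded product carries HcRed at its N terminus. Expression in mammalian cells is driven by the CMV promoter, a strong constitutive viral promoter commonly used for transient transfection. The plasmid is propagated in E. coli under kanamycin selection. The record does not give a feature table, so the origin of replication, polyadenylation signal and any mammalian selection marker on the backbone are not documented here, and the copy number is listed as unknown.

The insert differs from the reference sequence by a double substitution, D471/472K, converting two adjacent aspartate residues to lysines, along with two silent codon changes at T77 and N328 that do not alter the protein. The record does not state the functional consequence of the charge-reversing mutation. Mucolipin-1 is a lysosomal membrane protein of the TRP channel family, and the associated work concerns its requirement for intracellular lactosylceramide traffic. A red fluorescent fusion of this mutant is therefore suited to imaging its subcellular localisation in live or fixed mammalian cells and to comparing its behaviour and effects on lipid trafficking with those of the wild-type protein.
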