>Addgene plasmid #62961 | Mucolipin1 D471-472K-pHcRed C1 | depositor partial sequence | sequence record 103971 | insert sequence including sites
CTCGAGCCACCATGACAGCCCCGGCGGGTCCGCGCGGCTCAGAGACCGAGCGGCTTCTGACCCCCAACCC
CGGGTATGGGACCCAGGCGGGGCCTTCACCGGCCCCTCCGACACCCCCAGAAGAGGAAGACCTTCGCCGT
CGTCTCAAATACTTTTTCATGAGTCCCTGCGACAAGTTTCGAGCCAAGGGCCGCAAGCCCTGCAAGCTGA
TGCTGCAAGTGGTCAAGATCCTGGTGGTCACAGTGCAGCTCATCCTGTTTGGGCTCAGTAATCAGCTGGC
TGTGACATTCCGGGAAGAGAACACCATCGCCTTCCGACACCTCTTCCTGCTGGGCTACTCGGACGGAGCG
GATGACACCTTCGCAGCCTACACGCGGGAGCAGCTGTACCAGGCCATCTTCCATGCTGTGGACCAGTACC
TGGCGTTGCCTGACGTGTCACTGGGCCGGTATGCGTATGTCCGTGGTGGGGGTGACCCTTGGACCAATGG
CTCAGGGCTTGCTCTCTGCCAGCGGTACTACCACCGAGGCCACGTGGACCCGGCCAACGACACATTTGAC
ATTGATCCGATGGTGGTTACTGACTGCATCCAGGTGGATCCCCCCGAGCGGCCCCCTCCGCCCCCCAGCG
ACGATCTCACCCTCTTGGAAAGCAGCTCCAGTTACAAGAACCTCACGCTCAAATTCCACAAGCTGGTCAA
TGTCACCATCCACTTCCGGCTGAAGACCATTAACCTCCAGAGCCTCATCAATAATGAGATCCCGGACTGC
TATACCTTCAGCGTCCTGATCACGTTTGACAACAAAGCACACAGTGGGCGGATCCCCATCAGCCTGGAGA
CCCAGGCCCACATCCAGGAGTGTAAGCACCCCAGTGTCTTCCAGCACGGAGACAACAGCTTCCGGCTCCT
GTTTGACGTGGTGGTCATCCTCACCTGCTCCCTGTCCTTCCTCCTCTGCGCCCGCTCACTCCTTCGAGGC
TTCCTGCTGCAGAATGAGTTTGTGGGGTTCATGTGGCGGCAGCGGGGACGGGTCATCAGCCTGTGGGAGC
GGCTGGAATTTGTCAATGGCTGGTACATCCTGCTCGTCACCAGCGATGTGCTCACCATCTCGGGCACCAT
CATGAAGATCGGCATCGAGGCCAAGAACTTGGCGAGCTACGACGTCTGCAGCATCCTCCTGGGCACCTCG
ACGCTGCTGGTGTGGGTGGGCGTGATCCGCTACCTGACCTTCTTCCACAACTACAATATCCTCATCGCCA
CACTGCGGGTGGCCCTGCCCAGCGTCATGCGCTTCTGCTGCTGCGTGGCTGTCATCTACCTGGGCTACTG
CTTCTGTGGCTGGATCGTGCTGGGGCCCTATCATGTGAAGTTCCGCTCACTCTCCATGGTGTCTGAGTGC
CTGTTCTCGCTCATCAATGGGAAGAAGATGTTTGTGACGTTCGCCGCCATGCAGGCGCAGCAGGGCCGCA
GCAGCCTGGTGTGGCTCTTCTCCCAGCTCTACCTTTACTCCTTCATCAGCCTCTTCATCTACATGGTGCT
CAGCCTCTTCATCGCGCTCATCACCGGCGCCTACGACACCATCAAGCATCCCGGCGGCGCAGGCGCAGAG
GAGAGCGAGCTGCAGGCCTACATCGCACAGTGCCAGGACAGCCCCACCTCCGGCAAGTTCCGCCGCGGGA
GCGGCTCGGCCTGCAGCCTTCTCTGCTGCTGCGGAAGGGACCCCTCGGAGGAGCATTCGCTGCTGGTGAA
TTGAGGTACC
