>Addgene plasmid #62961 | Mucolipin1 D471-472K-pHcRed C1 | addgene partial sequence | sequence record 107517 | CMV-F 5'-CGCAAATGGGCGGTAGGCGTG-3'
CTATATAAGCAGAGCTGGTTTAGTGAACCGTCAGATCCGCTAGCGCTACCGGTCGCCACCATGGTGAGCG
GCCTGCTGAAGGAGAGTATGCGCATCAAGATGTACATGGAGGGCACCGTGAACGGCCACTACTTCAAGTG
CGAGGGCGAGGGCGACGGCAACCCCTTCGCCGGCACCCAGAGCATGAGAATCCACGTGACCGAGGGCGCC
CCCCTGCCCTTCGCCTTCGACATCCTGGCCCCCTGCTGCGAGTACGGCAGCAGGACCTTCGTGCACCACA
CCGCCGAGATCCCCGACTTCTTCAAGCAGAGCTTCCCCGAGGGCTTCACCTGGGAGAGAACCACCACCTA
CGAGGACGGCGGCATCCTGACCGCCCACCAGGACACCAGCCTGGAGGGCAACTGCCTGATCTACAAGGTG
AAGGTGCACGGCACCAACTTCCCCGCCGACGGCCCCGTGATGAAGAACAAGAGCGGCGGCTGGGAGCCCA
GCACCGAGGTGGTGTACCCCGAGAACGGCGTGCTGTGCGGCCGGAACGTGATGGCCCTGAAGGTGGGCGA
CCGGCACCTGATCTGCCACCACTACACCAGCTACCGGAGCAAGAAGGCCGTGCGCGCCCTGACCATGCCC
GGCTTCCACTTCACCGACATCCGGCTCCAGATGCTGCGGAAGAAGAAGGACGAGTACTTCGAGCTGTACG
AGGCCAGCGTGGCCCGGTACAGCGACCTGCCCGAGAAGGCCAACTCCGGACTCAGATCTCGAGCCACCAT
GACAGCCCCGGCGGGTCCGCGCGGCTCAGAGACCGAGCGGCTTCTGACCCCCAACCCCGGGTATGGGACC
CAGGCGGGGCCTTCACCGGCCCCTCCGACACCCCCAGAAGAGGAAGACCTTCGCCGTCGTCTCAAATACT
TTTTCATGAGTCCCTGCGACAAGTTTCGAGCCAAGGGCCGCAAGCCCTGCAAGCTGATGCTGCAAGTGGT
CAAGATCCTGGTGGTCACAGTGCAGCTCATCCTGTTTGGGCTCAGTAATCAGCTGGCTGTGACATTCCGG
GAAGAGAACACCATCGCCTTCCGA
