>Addgene plasmid #62961 | Mucolipin1 D471-472K-pHcRed C1 | addgene partial sequence | sequence record 107525 | HcRed-Fwd 5'-ACGAGTACTTCGAGCTGTACGA-3'
AGCGACCTGCCCGAGAAGGCCAACTCCGGACTCAGATCTCGAGCCACCATGACAGCCCCGGCGGGTCCGC
GCGGCTCAGAGACCGAGCGGCTTCTGACCCCCAACCCCGGGTATGGGACCCAGGCGGGGCCTTCACCGGC
CCCTCCGACACCCCCAGAAGAGGAAGACCTTCGCCGTCGTCTCAAATACTTTTTCATGAGTCCCTGCGAC
AAGTTTCGAGCCAAGGGCCGCAAGCCCTGCAAGCTGATGCTGCAAGTGGTCAAGATCCTGGTGGTCACAG
TGCAGCTCATCCTGTTTGGGCTCAGTAATCAGCTGGCTGTGACATTCCGGGAAGAGAACACCATCGCCTT
CCGACACCTCTTCCTGCTGGGCTACTCGGACGGAGCGGATGACACCTTCGCAGCCTACACGCGGGAGCAG
CTGTACCAGGCCATCTTCCATGCTGTGGACCAGTACCTGGCGTTGCCTGACGTGTCACTGGGCCGGTATG
CGTATGTCCGTGGTGGGGGTGACCCTTGGACCAATGGCTCAGGGCTTGCTCTCTGCCAGCGGTACTACCA
CCGAGGCCACGTGGACCCGGCCAACGACACATTTGACATTGATCCGATGGTGGTTACTGACTGCATCCAG
GTGGATCCCCCCGAGCGGCCCCCTCCGCCCCCCAGCGACGATCTCACCCTCTTGGAAAGCAGCTCCAGTT
ACAAGAACCTCACGCTCAAATTCCACAAGCTGGTCAATGTCACCATCCACTTCCGGCTGAAGACCATTAA
CCTCCAGAGCCTCATCAATAATGAGATCCCGGACTGCTATACCTTCAGCGTCCTGATCACGTTTGACAAC
AAAGCACACAGTGGGCGGATCCCCATCAGCCTGGAGACCCAGGCCCACATCCAGGAGTGTAAGCACCCCA
GTGTCTTCCAGCACGGAGACAACAGCTTCCGGCTCCTGTTTGACGTGGTGGTCATCCTCACCTGCTCCCT
GTCCTTCCTCCTCTGCGCCCGCTCACTCCTTCGAGGCTTCCTGCTGCAGAATGAGTTTGTGGGGTTCATG
TGGCGGCAGCGGGGACGGGTCATCAGCCTGTGGGAGCGGCTGGAATTTGTCAATGGCTGGTACA
