>Addgene plasmid #62961 | Mucolipin1 D471-472K-pHcRed C1 | addgene partial sequence | sequence record 107527 | SV40pA-R 5'-GAAATTTGTGATGCTATTGC-3'
TTATAAGCTGCAATAAACAAGTTAACAACAACAATTGCATTCATTTTATGTTTCAGGTTCAGGGGGAGGT
GTGGGAGGTTTTTTAAAGCAAGTAAAACCTCTACAAATGTGGTATGGCTGATTATGATCAGTTATCTAGA
TCCGGTGGATCCCGGGCCCGCGGTACCTCAATTCACCAGCAGCGAATGCTCCTCCGAGGGGTCCCTTCCG
CAGCAGCAGAGAAGGCTGCAGGCCGAGCCGCTCCCGCGGCGGAACTTGCCGGAGGTGGGGCTGTCCTGGC
ACTGTGCGATGTAGGCCTGCAGCTCGCTCTCCTCTGCGCCTGCGCCGCCGGGATGCTTGATGGTGTCGTA
GGCGCCGGTGATGAGCGCGATGAAGAGGCTGAGCACCATGTAGATGAAGAGGCTGATGAAGGAGTAAAGG
TAGAGCTGGGAGAAGAGCCACACCAGGCTGCTGCGGCCCTGCTGCGCCTGCATGGCGGCGAACGTCACAA
ACATCTTCTTCCCATTGATGAGCGAGAACAGGCACTCAGACACCATGGAGAGTGAGCGGAACTTCACATG
ATAGGGCCCCAGCACGATCCAGCCACAGAAGCAGTAGCCCAGGTAGATGACAGCCACGCAGCAGCAGAAG
CGCATGACGCTGGGCAGGGCCACCCGCAGTGTGGCGATGAGGATATTGTAGTTGTGGAAGAAGGTCAGGT
AGCGGATCACGCCCACCCACACCAGCAGCGTCGAGGTGCCCAGGAGGATGCTGCAGACGTCGTAGCTCGC
CAAGTTCTTGGCCTCGATGCCGATCTTCATGATGGTGCCCGAGATGGTGAGCACATCGCTGGTGACGAGC
AGGATGTACCAGCCATTGACAAATTCCAGCCGCTCCCACAGGCTGATGACCCGTCCCCGCTGCCGCCACA
TGAACCCCACAAACTCATTCTGCAGCAGGAAGCCTCGAAGGAGTGAGCGGGCGCA
